LOCUS       Exported 7018 bp ds-DNA circular SYN 13-MAY-2021
DEFINITION  individual 6N barcode to make barcoded cell line variants.
ACCESSION   .
VERSION     .
KEYWORDS    MSCV-6NBC-GFP-PGK-Puro-Barcode18
SOURCE      synthetic DNA construct
  ORGANISM  synthetic DNA construct
REFERENCE   1 (bases 1 to 7018)
  AUTHORS   Gruner BM, Schulze CJ, Yang D, Ogasawara D, Dix MM, Rogers ZN,
            Chuang CH, McFarland CD, Chiou SH, Brown JM, Cravatt BF, Bogyo M,
            Winslow MM
  TITLE     An in vivo multiplexed small-molecule screening platform.
  JOURNAL   Nat Methods. 2016 Sep 12. doi: 10.1038/nmeth.3992.
  PUBMED    27617390
REFERENCE   2 (bases 1 to 7018)
  AUTHORS   .
  TITLE     Direct Submission
  JOURNAL   Exported May 13, 2021 from SnapGene Server 1.1.58
            http://www.snapgene.com
FEATURES             Location/Qualifiers
     source          1..7018
                     /organism="synthetic DNA construct"
                     /mol_type="other DNA"
     misc_feature    579..920
                     /label=MESV Psi
                     /note="packaging signal of murine embryonic stem cell
                     virus"
     CDS             987..1403
                     /label=gag (truncated)
                     /note="truncated Moloney murine leukemia virus (MMLV) gag
                     gene lacking the start codon"
     primer_bind     1333..1355
                     /label=pLXSN 5'
                     /note="Murine stem cell virus, forward primer. Also called
                     MSCV"
     primer_bind     1371..1387
                     /label=pBABE 5'
                     /note="Psi packaging signal, forward primer for pBABE
                     vectors"
     CDS             1427..2143
                     /codon_start=1
                     /product="enhanced GFP"
                     /label=EGFP
                     /translation="MVSKGEELFTGVVPILVELDGDVNGHKFSVSGEGEGDATYGKLTL
                     KFICTTGKLPVPWPTLVTTLTYGVQCFSRYPDHMKQHDFFKSAMPEGYVQERTIFFKDD
                     GNYKTRAEVKFEGDTLVNRIELKGIDFKEDGNILGHKLEYNYNSHNVYIMADKQKNGIK
                     VNFKIRHNIEDGSVQLADHYQQNTPIGDGPVLLPDNHYLSTQSALSKDPNEKRDHMVLL
                     EFVTAAGITLGMDELYK"
     primer_bind     complement(1472..1493)
                     /label=EGFP-N
                     /note="EGFP, reverse primer"
     primer_bind     complement(1733..1752)
                     /label=EXFP-R
                     /note="For distinguishing EGFP variants, reverse primer"
     primer_bind     2080..2101
                     /label=EGFP-C
                     /note="EGFP, forward primer"
     promoter        2161..2660
                     /label=PGK promoter
                     /note="mouse phosphoglycerate kinase 1 promoter"
     primer_bind     complement(2196..2219)
                     /label=MSCV-rev
                     /note="Murine stem cell virus, reverse primer"
     primer_bind     2593..2612
                     /label=mPGK-F
                     /note="Mouse PGK promoter, forward primer"
     CDS             2681..3280
                     /codon_start=1
                     /gene="pac from Streptomyces alboniger"
                     /product="puromycin N-acetyltransferase"
                     /label=PuroR
                     /note="confers resistance to puromycin"
                     /translation="MTEYKPTVRLATRDDVPRAVRTLAAAFADYPATRHTVDPDRHIER
                     VTELQELFLTRVGLDIGKVWVADDGAAVAVWTTPESVEAGAVFAEIGPRMAELSGSRLA
                     AQQQMEGLLAPHRPKEPAWFLATVGVSPDHQGKGLGSAVVLPGVEAAERAGVPAFLETS
                     APRNLPFYERLGFTVTADVEVPEGPRTWCMTRKPGA"
     primer_bind     complement(2681..2700)
                     /label=Puro-R
                     /note="Puromycin resistance gene, reverse primer. Also
                     called puro-variant-R"
     primer_bind     3177..3197
                     /label=Puro-F
                     /note="Puromycin resistance gene, forward primer"
     LTR             3380..3894
                     /label=3' LTR
                     /note="3' long terminal repeat from murine embryonic stem
                     cell virus"
     primer_bind     complement(4063..4079)
                     /label=M13 rev
                     /note="common sequencing primer, one of multiple similar
                     variants"
     primer_bind     complement(4063..4079)
                     /label=M13 Reverse
                     /note="In lacZ gene. Also called M13-rev"
     primer_bind     complement(4076..4098)
                     /label=M13/pUC Reverse
                     /note="In lacZ gene"
     protein_bind    4087..4103
                     /label=lac operator
                     /bound_moiety="lac repressor encoded by lacI"
                     /note="The lac repressor binds to the lac operator to
                     inhibit transcription in E. coli. This inhibition can be
                     relieved by adding lactose or
                     isopropyl-beta-D-thiogalactopyranoside (IPTG)."
     promoter        complement(4111..4141)
                     /label=lac promoter
                     /note="promoter for the E. coli lac operon"
     protein_bind    4156..4177
                     /label=CAP binding site
                     /bound_moiety="E. coli catabolite activator protein"
                     /note="CAP binding activates transcription in the presence
                     of cAMP."
     primer_bind     complement(4294..4311)
                     /label=L4440
                     /note="L4440 vector, forward primer"
     rep_origin      complement(4465..5053)
                     /direction=LEFT
                     /label=ori
                     /note="high-copy-number ColE1/pMB1/pBR322/pUC origin of
                     replication"
     primer_bind     complement(4545..4564)
                     /label=pBR322ori-F
                     /note="pBR322 origin, forward primer"
     CDS             complement(5224..6084)
                     /codon_start=1
                     /gene="bla"
                     /product="beta-lactamase"
                     /label=AmpR
                     /note="confers resistance to ampicillin, carbenicillin, and
                     related antibiotics"
                     /translation="MSIQHFRVALIPFFAAFCLPVFAHPETLVKVKDAEDQLGARVGYI
                     ELDLNSGKILESFRPEERFPMMSTFKVLLCGAVLSRIDAGQEQLGRRIHYSQNDLVEYS
                     PVTEKHLTDGMTVRELCSAAITMSDNTAANLLLTTIGGPKELTAFLHNMGDHVTRLDRW
                     EPELNEAIPNDERDTTMPVAMATTLRKLLTGELLTLASRQQLIDWMEADKVAGPLLRSA
                     LPAGWFIADKSGAGERGSRGIIAALGPDGKPSRIVVIYTTGSQATMDERNRQIAEIGAS
                     LIKHW"
     primer_bind     5847..5866
                     /label=Amp-R
                     /note="Ampicillin resistance gene, reverse primer"
     promoter        complement(6085..6189)
                     /gene="bla"
                     /label=AmpR promoter
     primer_bind     6257..6275
                     /label=pBRforEco
                     /note="pBR322 vectors, upsteam of EcoRI site, forward
                     primer"
     primer_bind     complement(6313..6335)
                     /label=pGEX 3'
                     /note="pGEX vectors, reverse primer"
     primer_bind     6435..6454
                     /label=pRS-marker
                     /note="pRS vectors, use to sequence yeast selectable
                     marker"
     primer_bind     6648..6670
                     /label=M13/pUC Forward
                     /note="In lacZ gene"
     primer_bind     6798..6817
                     /label=pBRrevBam
                     /note="pBR322 vectors, tet region, downstream of BamHI,
                     reverse primer"
     LTR             7017..515
                     /label=5' LTR
                     /note="5' long terminal repeat from murine embryonic stem
                     cell virus"
ORIGIN
        1 tgaaagaccc cacctgtagg tttggcaagc tagcttaagt aacgccattt tgcaaggcat
       61 ggaaaataca taactgagaa tagagaagtt cagatcaagg ttaggaacag agagacagca
      121 gaatatgggc caaacaggat atctgtggta agcagttcct gccccggctc agggccaaga
      181 acagatggtc cccagatgcg gtcccgccct cagcagtttc tagagaacca tcagatgttt
      241 ccagggtgcc ccaaggacct gaaatgaccc tgtgccttat ttgaactaac caatcagttc
      301 gcttctcgct tctgttcgcg cgcttctgct ccccgagctc aataaaagag cccacaaccc
      361 ctcactcggc gcgccagtcc tccgatagac tgcgtcgccc gggtacccgt attcccaata
      421 aagcctcttg ctgtttgcat ccgaatcgtg gactcgctga tccttgggag ggtctcctca
      481 gattgattga ctgcccacct cgggggtctt tcatttggag gttccaccga gatttggaga
      541 cccctgccca gggaccaccg acccccccgc cgggaggtaa gctggccagc ggtcgtttcg
      601 tgtctgtctc tgtctttgtg cgtgtttgtg ccggcatcta atgtttgcgc ctgcgtctgt
      661 actagttagc taactagctc tgtatctggc ggacccgtgg tggaactgac gagttctgaa
      721 cacccggccg caaccctggg agacgtccca gggactttgg gggccgtttt tgtggcccga
      781 cctgaggaag ggagtcgatg tggaatccga ccccgtcagg atatgtggtt ctggtaggag
      841 acgagaacct aaaacagttc ccgcctccgt ctgaattttt gctttcggtt tggaaccgaa
      901 gccgcgcgtc ttgtctgctg cagcgctgca gcatcgttct gtgttgtctc tgtctgactg
      961 tgtttctgta tttgtctgaa aattagggcc agactgttac cactccctta agtttgacct
     1021 taggtcactg gaaagatgtc gagcggatcg ctcacaacca gtcggtagat gtcaagaaga
     1081 gacgttgggt taccttctgc tctgcagaat ggccaacctt taacgtcgga tggccgcgag
     1141 acggcacctt taaccgagac ctcatcaccc aggttaagat caaggtcttt tcacctggcc
     1201 cgcatggaca cccagaccag gtcccctaca tcgtgacctg ggaagccttg gcttttgacc
     1261 cccctccctg ggtcaagccc tttgtacacc ctaagcctcc gcctcctctt cctccatccg
     1321 ccccgtctct cccccttgaa cctcctcgtt cgaccccgcc tcgatcctcc ctttatccag
     1381 ccctcactcc ttctctaggc gccggaatta gatccnnnnn nccaccatgg tgagcaaggg
     1441 cgaggagctg ttcaccgggg tggtgcccat cctggtcgag ctggacggcg acgtaaacgg
     1501 ccacaagttc agcgtgtccg gcgagggcga gggcgatgcc acctacggca agctgaccct
     1561 gaagttcatc tgcaccaccg gcaagctgcc cgtgccctgg cccaccctcg tgaccaccct
     1621 gacctacggc gtgcagtgct tcagccgcta ccccgaccac atgaagcagc acgacttctt
     1681 caagtccgcc atgcccgaag gctacgtcca ggagcgcacc atcttcttca aggacgacgg
     1741 caactacaag acccgcgccg aggtgaagtt cgagggcgac accctggtga accgcatcga
     1801 gctgaagggc atcgacttca aggaggacgg caacatcctg gggcacaagc tggagtacaa
     1861 ctacaacagc cacaacgtct atatcatggc cgacaagcag aagaacggca tcaaggtgaa
     1921 cttcaagatc cgccacaaca tcgaggacgg cagcgtgcag ctcgccgacc actaccagca
     1981 gaacaccccc atcggcgacg gccccgtgct gctgcccgac aaccactacc tgagcaccca
     2041 gtccgccctg agcaaagacc ccaacgagaa gcgcgatcac atggtcctgc tggagttcgt
     2101 gaccgccgcc gggatcactc tcggcatgga cgagctgtac aagtagcgga gaattctacc
     2161 gggtagggga ggcgcttttc ccaaggcagt ctggagcatg cgctttagca gccccgctgg
     2221 gcacttggcg ctacacaagt ggcctctggc ctcgcacaca ttccacatcc accggtaggc
     2281 gccaaccggc tccgttcttt ggtggcccct tcgcgccacc ttctactcct cccctagtca
     2341 ggaagttccc ccccgccccg cagctcgcgt cgtgcaggac gtgacaaatg gaagtagcac
     2401 gtctcactag tctcgtgcag atggacagca ccgctgagca atggaagcgg gtaggccttt
     2461 ggggcagcgg ccaatagcag ctttgctcct tcgctttctg ggctcagagg ctgggaaggg
     2521 gtgggtccgg gggcgggctc aggggcgggc tcaggggcgg ggcgggcgcc cgaaggtcct
     2581 ccggaggccc ggcattctgc acgcttcaaa agcgcacgtc tgccgcgctg ttctcctctt
     2641 cctcatctcc gggcctttcg acctgcagcc caagcttacc atgaccgagt acaagcccac
     2701 ggtgcgcctc gccacccgcg acgacgtccc cagggccgta cgcaccctcg ccgccgcgtt
     2761 cgccgactac cccgccacgc gccacaccgt cgatccggac cgccacatcg agcgggtcac
     2821 cgagctgcaa gaactcttcc tcacgcgcgt cgggctcgac atcggcaagg tgtgggtcgc
     2881 ggacgacggc gccgcggtgg cggtctggac cacgccggag agcgtcgaag cgggggcggt
     2941 gttcgccgag atcggcccgc gcatggccga gttgagcggt tcccggctgg ccgcgcagca
     3001 acagatggaa ggcctcctgg cgccgcaccg gcccaaggag cccgcgtggt tcctggccac
     3061 cgtcggcgtc tcgcccgacc accagggcaa gggtctgggc agcgccgtcg tgctccccgg
     3121 agtggaggcg gccgagcgcg ccggggtgcc cgccttcctg gagacctccg cgccccgcaa
     3181 cctccccttc tacgagcggc tcggcttcac cgtcaccgcc gacgtcgagg tgcccgaagg
     3241 accgcgcacc tggtgcatga cccgcaagcc cggtgcctga cgcccgcccc acgacccgca
     3301 gcgcccgacc gaaaggagcg cacgacccca tgcatcgata aaataaaaga ttttatttag
     3361 tctccagaaa aaggggggaa tgaaagaccc cacctgtagg tttggcaagc tagcttaagt
     3421 aacgccattt tgcaaggcat ggaaaataca taactgagaa tagagaagtt cagatcaagg
     3481 ttaggaacag agagacagca gaatatgggc caaacaggat atctgtggta agcagttcct
     3541 gccccggctc agggccaaga acagatggtc cccagatgcg gtcccgccct cagcagtttc
     3601 tagagaacca tcagatgttt ccagggtgcc ccaaggacct gaaatgaccc tgtgccttat
     3661 ttgaactaac caatcagttc gcttctcgct tctgttcgcg cgcttctgct ccccgagctc
     3721 aataaaagag cccacaaccc ctcactcggc gcgccagtcc tccgatagac tgcgtcgccc
     3781 gggtacccgt gtatccaata aaccctcttg cagttgcatc cgacttgtgg tctcgctgtt
     3841 ccttgggagg gtctcctctg agtgattgac tacccgtcag cgggggtctt tcatgggtaa
     3901 cagtttcttg aagttggaga acaacattct gagggtagga gtcgaatatt aagtaatcct
     3961 gactcaatta gccactgttt tgaatccaca tactccaata ctcctgaaat agttcattat
     4021 ggacagcgca gaagagctgg ggagaattaa ttcgtaatca tggtcatagc tgtttcctgt
     4081 gtgaaattgt tatccgctca caattccaca caacatacga gccggaagca taaagtgtaa
     4141 agcctggggt gcctaatgag tgagctaact cacattaatt gcgttgcgct cactgcccgc
     4201 tttccagtcg ggaaacctgt cgtgccagct gcattaatga atcggccaac gcgcggggag
     4261 aggcggtttg cgtattgggc gctcttccgc ttcctcgctc actgactcgc tgcgctcggt
     4321 cgttcggctg cggcgagcgg tatcagctca ctcaaaggcg gtaatacggt tatccacaga
     4381 atcaggggat aacgcaggaa agaacatgtg agcaaaaggc cagcaaaagg ccaggaaccg
     4441 taaaaaggcc gcgttgctgg cgtttttcca taggctccgc ccccctgacg agcatcacaa
     4501 aaatcgacgc tcaagtcaga ggtggcgaaa cccgacagga ctataaagat accaggcgtt
     4561 tccccctgga agctccctcg tgcgctctcc tgttccgacc ctgccgctta ccggatacct
     4621 gtccgccttt ctcccttcgg gaagcgtggc gctttctcat agctcacgct gtaggtatct
     4681 cagttcggtg taggtcgttc gctccaagct gggctgtgtg cacgaacccc ccgttcagcc
     4741 cgaccgctgc gccttatccg gtaactatcg tcttgagtcc aacccggtaa gacacgactt
     4801 atcgccactg gcagcagcca ctggtaacag gattagcaga gcgaggtatg taggcggtgc
     4861 tacagagttc ttgaagtggt ggcctaacta cggctacact agaaggacag tatttggtat
     4921 ctgcgctctg ctgaagccag ttaccttcgg aaaaagagtt ggtagctctt gatccggcaa
     4981 acaaaccacc gctggtagcg gtggtttttt tgtttgcaag cagcagatta cgcgcagaaa
     5041 aaaaggatct caagaagatc ctttgatctt ttctacgggg tctgacgctc agtggaacga
     5101 aaactcacgt taagggattt tggtcatgag attatcaaaa aggatcttca cctagatcct
     5161 tttaaattaa aaatgaagtt ttaaatcaat ctaaagtata tatgagtaaa cttggtctga
     5221 cagttaccaa tgcttaatca gtgaggcacc tatctcagcg atctgtctat ttcgttcatc
     5281 catagttgcc tgactccccg tcgtgtagat aactacgata cgggagggct taccatctgg
     5341 ccccagtgct gcaatgatac cgcgagaccc acgctcaccg gctccagatt tatcagcaat
     5401 aaaccagcca gccggaaggg ccgagcgcag aagtggtcct gcaactttat ccgcctccat
     5461 ccagtctatt aattgttgcc gggaagctag agtaagtagt tcgccagtta atagtttgcg
     5521 caacgttgtt gccattgcta caggcatcgt ggtgtcacgc tcgtcgtttg gtatggcttc
     5581 attcagctcc ggttcccaac gatcaaggcg agttacatga tcccccatgt tgtgcaaaaa
     5641 agcggttagc tccttcggtc ctccgatcgt tgtcagaagt aagttggccg cagtgttatc
     5701 actcatggtt atggcagcac tgcataattc tcttactgtc atgccatccg taagatgctt
     5761 ttctgtgact ggtgagtact caaccaagtc attctgagaa tagtgtatgc ggcgaccgag
     5821 ttgctcttgc ccggcgtcaa tacgggataa taccgcgcca catagcagaa ctttaaaagt
     5881 gctcatcatt ggaaaacgtt cttcggggcg aaaactctca aggatcttac cgctgttgag
     5941 atccagttcg atgtaaccca ctcgtgcacc caactgatct tcagcatctt ttactttcac
     6001 cagcgtttct gggtgagcaa aaacaggaag gcaaaatgcc gcaaaaaagg gaataagggc
     6061 gacacggaaa tgttgaatac tcatactctt cctttttcaa tattattgaa gcatttatca
     6121 gggttattgt ctcatgagcg gatacatatt tgaatgtatt tagaaaaata aacaaatagg
     6181 ggttccgcgc acatttcccc gaaaagtgcc acctgacgtc taagaaacca ttattatcat
     6241 gacattaacc tataaaaata ggcgtatcac gaggcccttt cgtctcgcgc gtttcggtga
     6301 tgacggtgaa aacctctgac acatgcagct cccggagacg gtcacagctt gtctgtaagc
     6361 ggatgccggg agcagacaag cccgtcaggg cgcgtcagcg ggtgttggcg ggtgtcgggg
     6421 ctggcttaac tatgcggcat cagagcagat tgtactgaga gtgcaccata tgcggtgtga
     6481 aataccgcac agatgcgtaa ggagaaaata ccgcatcagg cgccattcgc cattcaggct
     6541 gcgcaactgt tgggaagggc gatcggtgcg ggcctcttcg ctattacgcc agctggcgaa
     6601 agggggatgt gctgcaaggc gattaagttg ggtaacgcca gggttttccc agtcacgacg
     6661 ttgtaaaacg acggcgcaag gaatggtgca tgcaaggaga tggcgcccaa cagtcccccg
     6721 gccacggggc ctgccaccat acccacgccg aaacaagcgc tcatgagccc gaagtggcga
     6781 gcccgatctt ccccatcggt gatgtcggcg atataggcgc cagcaaccgc acctgtggcg
     6841 ccggtgatgc cggccacgat gcgtccggcg tagaggcgat tagtccaatt tgttaaagac
     6901 aggatatcag tggtccaggc tctagttttg actcaacaat atcaccagct gaagcctata
     6961 gagtacgagc catagataaa ataaaagatt ttatttagtc tccagaaaaa ggggggaa
//
