[The description below was written by a language model from this plasmid's Addgene catalogue record and the feature table of its GenBank file.]
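Description:
MSCV-6NBC-GFP-PGK-Puro-Barcode18 is a 7,018 bp gammaretroviral transfer plasmid built on the murine stem cell virus (MSCV) backbone. It is one member of a set of vectors that each carry an individual synthetic six-nucleotide barcode. It is propagated in E. coli as a high-copy plasmid through a ColE1/pUC-type origin, with ampicillin selection from the beta-lactamase gene. Remnants of a lac promoter/operator region sit in the bacterial backbone and have no role in the payload.

The proviral region is bounded by 5′ and 3′ long terminal repeats from murine embryonic stem cell virus. It includes the MESV Psi packaging signal and a truncated MMLV gag segment lacking its start codon, which together support efficient encapsidation of the genomic RNA when the viral proteins are supplied in trans by a packaging system. Downstream lies an EGFP coding sequence with no dedicated internal promoter annotated, so it is presumably expressed from the 5′ LTR. A mouse PGK promoter then drives puromycin N-acetyltransferase. Transduced cells can therefore be identified by fluorescence and enriched with puromycin.

The barcode itself is not annotated in the feature table. The record says it was cloned between a BglII site (destroyed) and an EcoRI site (retained), but its exact position is not given. Repository quality control found a D197N substitution in GFP, which the depositor reports does not affect function.

The stated purpose is to generate barcoded cell line variants. Stable integration marks each variant with a heritable sequence tag, and the associated publication describes an in vivo multiplexed small-molecule screening platform.
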