Addgene plasmid #83695: MSCV-6NBC-GFP-PGK-Puro-Barcode18
Purpose: individual 6N barcode to make barcoded cell line variants
Depositing lab: Monte Winslow. Depositing organization: Stanford University. Publication: An in vivo multiplexed small-molecule screening platform. Gruner BM, Schulze CJ, Yang D, Ogasawara D, Dix MM, Rogers ZN, Chuang CH, McFarland CD, Chiou SH, Brown JM, Cravatt BF, Bogyo M, Winslow MM. Nat Methods. 2016 Sep 12. doi: 10.1038/nmeth.3992. PubMed 27617390.
Backbone
  Vector backbone: MSCV
  Vector type: Retroviral
  Selectable markers: Puromycin
Growth in bacteria
  Bacterial resistance: Ampicillin, 100 μg/mL
  Growth temperature: 37°C
  Growth strain: DH5alpha
  Copy number: High Copy
Gene/Insert
  Gene/Insert name: Barcode18
  Species: Synthetic
  Cloning method: Restriction Enzyme; 5′ cloning site BglII (destroyed during cloning); 3′ cloning site EcoRI (not destroyed)
  Sequencing primers: 5′ CCCTTGAACCTCCTCGTTCGACC
Terms and licenses: Academic/Nonprofit Terms; Industry Terms: Not Available to Industry
Depositor comments: Please note, mutation D197N in GFP was found during Addgene's quality control. The depositing lab noted this mutation does NOT affect plasmid function.
How to cite: MSCV-6NBC-GFP-PGK-Puro-Barcode18 was a gift from Monte Winslow (Addgene plasmid # 83695 ; http://n2t.net/addgene:83695 ; RRID:Addgene_83695)
