>Addgene plasmid #83695 | MSCV-6NBC-GFP-PGK-Puro-Barcode18 | addgene partial sequence | sequence record 165153 | pLXSN5 5'-CCCTTGAACCTCCTCGTTCGACC-3'
CAGCCCTCACTCCTTCTCTAGGCGCCGGAATTAGATCCGTTTAGCCACCATGGTGAGCAAGGGCGAGGAG
CTGTTCACCGGGGTGGTGCCCATCCTGGTCGAGCTGGACGGCGACGTAAACGGCCACAAGTTCAGCGTGT
CCGGCGAGGGCGAGGGCGATGCCACCTACGGCAAGCTGACCCTGAAGTTCATCTGCACCACCGGCAAGCT
GCCCGTGCCCTGGCCCACCCTCGTGACCACCCTGACCTACGGCGTGCAGTGCTTCAGCCGCTACCCCGAC
CACATGAAGCAGCACGACTTCTTCAAGTCCGCCATGCCCGAAGGCTACGTCCAGGAGCGCACCATCTTCT
TCAAGGACGACGGCAACTACAAGACCCGCGCCGAGGTGAAGTTCGAGGGCGACACCCTGGTGAACCGCAT
CGAGCTGAAGGGCATCGACTTCAAGGAGGACGGCAACATCCTGGGGCACAAGCTGGAGTACAACTACAAC
AGCCACAACGTCTATATCATGGCCGACAAGCAGAAGAACGGCATCAAGGTGAACTTCAAGATCCGCCACA
ACATCGAGGACGGCAGCGTGCAGCTCGCCGACCACTACCAGCAGAACACCCCCATCGGCGACGGCCCCGT
GCTGCTGCCCAACAACCACTACCTGAGCACCCAGTCCGCCCTGAGCAAAGACCCCAACGAGAAGCGCGAT
CACATGGTCCTGCTGGAGTTCGTGACCGCCGCCGGGATCACTCTCGGCATGGACGAGCTGTACAAGTAGC
GGAGAATTCTACCGGGTAGGGGAGGCGCTTTTCCCAAGGCAGTCTGGAGCATGCGCTTTAGCAGCCC
